>Addgene plasmid #62637 | pcDNA3.1-CHRFAM7ADelta2bp-YFP | addgene full sequence | sequence record 106765 | Addgene assembled full plasmid sequence
GACGGATCGGGAGATCTCCCGATCCCCTATGGTGCACTCTCAGTACAATCTGCTCTGATGCCGCATAGTT
AAGCCAGTATCTGCTCCCTGCTTGTGTGTTGGAGGTCGCTGAGTAGTGCGCGAGCAAAATTTAAGCTACA
ACAAGGCAAGGCTTGACCGACAATTGCATGAAGAATCTGCTTAGGGTTAGGCGTTTTGCGCTGCTTCGCG
ATGTACGGGCCAGATATACGCGTTGACATTGATTATTGACTAGTTATTAATAGTAATCAATTACGGGGTC
ATTAGTTCATAGCCCATATATGGAGTTCCGCGTTACATAACTTACGGTAAATGGCCCGCCTGGCTGACCG
CCCAACGACCCCCGCCCATTGACGTCAATAATGACGTATGTTCCCATAGTAACGCCAATAGGGACTTTCC
ATTGACGTCAATGGGTGGAGTATTTACGGTAAACTGCCCACTTGGCAGTACATCAAGTGTATCATATGCC
AAGTACGCCCCCTATTGACGTCAATGACGGTAAATGGCCCGCCTGGCATTATGCCCAGTACATGACCTTA
TGGGACTTTCCTACTTGGCAGTACATCTACGTATTAGTCATCGCTATTACCATGGTGATGCGGTTTTGGC
AGTACATCAATGGGCGTGGATAGCGGTTTGACTCACGGGGATTTCCAAGTCTCCACCCCATTGACGTCAA
TGGGAGTTTGTTTTGGCACCAAAATCAACGGGACTTTCCAAAATGTCGTAACAACTCCGCCCCATTGACG
CAAATGGGCGGTAGGCGTGTACGGTGGGAGGTCTATATAAGCAGAGCTCTCTGGCTAACTAGAGAACCCA
CTGCTTACTGGCTTATCGAAATTAATACGACTCACTATAGGGAGACCCAAGCTGGCTAGCGTTTAAACTT
AAGCTTGGTACCGAGCTCGGATCCACTAGTCCAGTGTGGTGGAATTGCCCTTCTCGGTGCCCCTTGCCAT
TTTCCAGCCGCGCTCCCACGAGGGTCACGGCGGCGGGGAGAGGTGGAGCCGCGAGAGCTCGGCCGGGGGC
CCCGCCTGGTGGTCGCGGCCATGACAGCGGCTCGGGACAGGCTCCTTTTCCGCGCCCCTCCCGCCGGAGG
TGAGGGGAAGATGTCCATGTCAGGGTTCAAGGCCAAACCGAAGTTACTGGCCTCTATCTTCCAGGAGAAC
CAGGAGCCACAGCCGCGGCTCACGCCCCACCGCAACATTAAGATTACAAGTGGACACCTGAGTCAGCAGG
ACCTGGAATCCCAGATGAGAGAGCTTATCTACACGACTCAGATCTTGTTGTCACCCCCATTATTGACAAT
CCAAAGGTGCAGAAAGCACTCTGACAAATAATGAAACAACCACCATCGGTTAAATTTGATGCAAAAATAT
TGCATCTACCAGCATTTTCAGTTCCAATTGCTAATCCAGCATTTGTGGATAGCTGCAAACTGTGATATTG
CTGATGAGCGCTTTGACGCCACATTCCACACTAACGTGTTGGTGAATTCTTCTGGGCATTGCCAGTACCT
GCCTCCAGGCATATTCAAGAGTTCCTGCTACATCGATGTACGCTGGTTTCCCTTTGATGTGCAGCACTGC
AAACAAGTTTGGGTCCTGGTCTTACGGAGGCTGGTCCTTGGATCTGCAGATGCAGGAGGCAGATATCAGT
GGCTATATCCCCAATGGAGAATGGGACCTAGTGGGAATCCCCGGCAAGAGGAGTGAAAGGTTCTATGAGT
GCTGCAAAGAGCCCTACCCTGATGTCACCTTCACAGTGACCATGCGCCGCAGGACACTCTACTATGGCCT
CAACCTGCTGATCCCCTGTGTGCTCATCTCCGCCCTCGCCCTGCTGGTGTTCCTGCTTCCTGCAGATTCC
GGGGAGAAGATTTCCCTGGGGATAACAGTCTTACTCTCTCTTACCGTCTTCATGCTGCTCGTGGCTGAGA
TCATGCCCGCAACATCCGATTCGGTACCATTGATAGCCCAGTACTTCGCCAGCACCATGATCATCGTGGG
CCTCTCGGTGGTGGTGACGGTGATCGTGCTGCAGTACCACCACCACGACCCCGACGGGGGCAAGATGCCC
AAGTGGACCAGAGTCATCCTTCTGAACTGGTGCGCGTGGTTCCTGCGAATGAAGAGGCCCGGGGAGGACA
AGGTGCGCCCGGCCTGCCAGCACAAGCAGCGGCGCTGCAGCCTGGCCAGTGTGGAGATGAGCGCCGTGGC
GCCGCCGCCCGCCAGCAACGGGAACCTGCTGTACATCGGCTTCCGCGGCCTGGACGGCGTGCACTGTGTC
CCGACCCCCGACTCTGGGGTAGTGTGTGGCCGCATGGCCTGCGCTGGCGCCATGGTGAGCAAGGGCGAGG
AGCTGTTCACCGGGGTGGTGCCCATCCTGGTCGAGCTGGACGGCGACGTAAACGGCCACAAGTTCAGCGT
GTCCGGCGAGGGCGAGGGCGATGCCACCTACGGCAAGCTGACCCTGAAGTTCATCTGCACCACCGGCAAG
CTGCCCGTGCCCTGGCCCACCCTCGTGACCACCTTCGGCTACGGCCTGCAGTGCTTCGCCCGCTACCCCG
ACCACATGAAGCAGCACGACTTCTTCAAGTCCGCCATGCCCGAAGGCTACGTCCAGGAGCGCACCATCTT
CTTCAAGGACGACGGCAACTACAAGACCCGCGCCGAGGTGAAGTTCGAGGGCGACACCCTGGTGAACCGC
ATCGAGCTGAAGGGCATCGACTTCAAGGAGGACGGCAACATCCTGGGGCACAAGCTGGAGTACAACTACA
ACAGCCACAACGTCTATATCATGGCCGACAAGCAGAAGAACGGCATCAAGGTGAACTTCAAGATCCGCCA
CAACATCGAGGACGGCAGCGTGCAGCTCGCCGACCACTACCAGCAGAACACCCCCATCGGCGACGGCCCC
GTGCTGCTGCCCGACAACCACTACCTGAGCTACCAGTCCGCCCTGAGCAAAGACCCCAACGAGAAGCGCG
ATCACATGGTCCTGCTGGAGTTCGTGACCGCCGCCGGGATCACTCTCGGCATGGACGAGCTGTACAAGGC
AGGCGCCTCCCCCACGCACGATGAGCACCTCCTGCACGGCGGGCAACCCCCCGAGGGGGACCCGGACTTG
GCCAAGATCCTGGAGGAGGTCCGCTACATTGCCAACCGCTTCCGCTGCCAGGACGAAAGCGAGGCGGTCT
GCAGCGAGTGGAAGTTCGCCGCCTGTGTGGTGGACCGCCTGTGCCTCATGGCCTTCTCGGTCTTCACCAT
CATCTGCACCATCGGCATCCTGATGTCGGCTCCCAACTTCGTGGAGGCCGTGTCCAAAGACTTTGCGTAA
CCACGCCTGGTTCTGTACATGTGGAAAACTCACAGATGGGCAAGGAAGGGCAATTCTGCAGATATCCAGC
ACAGTGGCGGCCGCTCGAGTCTAGAGGGCCCGTTTAAACCCGCTGATCAGCCTCGACTGTGCCTTCTAGT
TGCCAGCCATCTGTTGTTTGCCCCTCCCCCGTGCCTTCCTTGACCCTGGAAGGTGCCACTCCCACTGTCC
TTTCCTAATAAAATGAGGAAATTGCATCGCATTGTCTGAGTAGGTGTCATTCTATTCTGGGGGGTGGGGT
GGGGCAGGACAGCAAGGGGGAGGATTGGGAAGACAATAGCAGGCATGCTGGGGATGCGGTGGGCTCTATG
GCTTCTGAGGCGGAAAGAACCAGCTGGGGCTCTAGGGGGTATCCCC
[124 nt withheld, positions 3757-3880]
C
[91 nt withheld, positions 3882-3972]
A
[49 nt withheld, positions 3974-4022]
CCTTTGACGTTGGAGTCCACGTTCTTT
[37 nt withheld, positions 4050-4086]
ACCCTATCTCGGTCTATTCTTTTGATTTATAAGGGATTTTGCCGATTTCGGCCTATTGGTTAAAAAATGA
GCTGATTTAACAAAAATTTAACGCGAATTAATTCTGTGGAATGTGTGTCAGTTAGGGTGTGGAAAGTCCC
CAGGCTCCCCAGCAGGCAGAAGTATGCAAAGCATGCATCTCAATTAGTCAGCAACCAGGTGTGGAAAGTC
CCCAGGCTCCCCAGCAGGCAGAAGTATGCAAAGCATGCATCTCAATTAGTCAGCAACCATAGTCCCGCCC
CTAACTCCGCCCATCCCGCCCCTAACTCCGCCCAGTTCCGCCCATTCTCCGCCCCATGGCTGACTAATTT
TTTTTATTTATGCAGAGGCCGAGGCCGCCTCTGCCTCTGAGCTATTCCAGAAGTAGTGAGGAGGCTTTTT
TGGAGGCCTAGGCTTTTGCAAAAAGCTCCCGGGAGCTTGTATATCCATTTTCGGATCTGATCAAGAGACA
GGATGAGGATCGTTTCGCATGATTGAACAAGATGGATTGCACGCAGGTTCTCCGGCCGCTTGGGTGGAGA
GGCTATTCGGCTATGACTGGGCACAACAGACAATCGGCTGCTCTGATGCCGCCGTGTTCCGGCTGTCAGC
GCAGGGGCGCCCGGTTCTTTTTGTCAAGACCGACCTGTCCGGTGCCCTGAATGAACTGCAGGACGAGGCA
GCGCGGCTATCGTGGCTGGCCACGACGGGCGTTCCTTGCGCAGCTGTGCTCGACGTTGTCACTGAAGCGG
GAAGGGACTGGCTGCTATTGGGCGAAGTGCCGGGGCAGGATCTCCTGTCATCTCACCTTGCTCCTGCCGA
GAAAGTATCCATCATGGCTGATGCAATGCGGCGGCTGCATACGCTTGATCCGGCTACCTGCCCATTCGAC
CACCAAGCGAAACATCGCATCGAGCGAGCACGTACTCGGATGGAAGCCGGTCTTGTCGATCAGGATGATC
TGGACGAAGAGCATCAGGGGCTCGCGCCAGCCGAACTGTTCGCCAGGCTCAAGGCGCGCATGCCCGACGG
CGAGGATCTCGTCGTGACCCATGGCGATGCCTGCTTGCCGAATATCATGGTGGAAAATGGCCGCTTTTCT
GGATTCATCGACTGTGGCCGGCTGGGTGTGGCGGACCGCTATCAGGACATAGCGTTGGCTACCCGTGATA
TTGCTGAAGAGCTTGGCGGCGAATGGGCTGACCGCTTCCTCGTGCTTTACGGTATCGCCGCTCCCGATTC
GCAGCGCATCGCCTTCTATCGCCTTCTTGACGAGTTCTTCTGAGCGGGACTCTGGGGTTCGAAATGACCG
ACCAAGCGACGCCCAACCTGCCATCACGAGATTTCGATTCCACCGCCGCCTTCTATGAAAGGTTGGGCTT
CGGAATCGTTTTCCGGGACGCCGGCTGGATGATCCTCCAGCGCGGGGATCTCATGCTGGAGTTCTTCGCC
CACCCCAACTTGTTTATTGCAGCTTATAATGGTTACAAATAAAGCAATAGCATCACAAATTTCACAAATA
AAGCATTTTTTTCACTGCATTCTAGTTGTGGTTTGTCCAAACTCATCAATGTATCTTATCATGTCTGTAT
ACCGTCGACCTCTAGCTAGAGCTTGGCGTAATCATGGTCATAGCTGTTTCCTGTGTGAAATTGTTATCCG
CTCACAATTCCACACAACATACGAGCCGGAAGCATAAAGTGTAAAGCCTGGGGTGCCTAATGAGTGAGCT
AACTCACATTAATTGCGTTGCGCTCACTGCCCGCTTTCCAGTCGGGAAACCTGTCGTGCCAGCTGCATTA
ATGAATCGGCCAACGCGCGGGGAGAGGCGGTTTGCGTATTGGGCGCTCTTCCGCTTCCTCGCTCACTGAC
TCGCTGCGCTCGGTCGTTCGGCTGCGGCGAGCGGTATCAGCTCACTCAAAGGCGGTAATACGGTTATCCA
CAGAATCAGGGGATAACGCAGGAAAGAACATGTGAGCAAAAGGCCAGCAAAAGGCCAGGAACCGTAAAAA
GGCCGCGTTGCTGGCGTTTTTCCATAGGCTCCGCCCCCCTGACGAGCATCACAAAAATCGACGCTCAAGT
CAGAGGTGGCGAAACCCGACAGGACTATAAAGATACCAGGCGTTTCCCCCTGGAAGCTCCCTCGTGCGCT
CTCCTGTTCCGACCCTGCCGCTTACCGGATACCTGTCCGCCTTTCTCCCTTCGGGAAGCGTGGCGCTTTC
TCATAGCTCACGCTGTAGGTATCTCAGTTCGGTGTAGGTCGTTCGCTCCAAGCTGGGCTGTGTGCACGAA
CCCCCCGTTCAGCCCGACCGCTGCGCCTTATCCGGTAACTATCGTCTTGAGTCCAACCCGGTAAGACACG
ACTTATCGCCACTGGCAGCAGCCACTGGTAACAGGATTAGCAGAGCGAGGTATGTAGGCGGTGCTACAGA
GTTCTTGAAGTGGTGGCCTAACTACGGCTACACTAGAAGAACAGTATTTGGTATCTGCGCTCTGCTGAAG
CCAGTTACCTTCGGAAAAAGAGTTGGTAGCTCTTGATCCGGCAAACAAACCACCGCTGGTAGCGGTTTTT
TTGTTTGCAAGCAGCAGATTACGCGCAGAAAAAAAGGATCTCAAGAAGATCCTTTGATCTTTTCTACGGG
GTCTGACGCTCAGTGGAACGAAAACTCACGTTAAGGGATTTTGGTCATGAGATTATCAAAAAGGATCTTC
ACCTAGATCCTTTTAAATTAAAAATGAAGTTTTAAATCAATCTAAAGTATATATGAGTAAACTTGGTCTG
ACAGTTACCAATGCTTAATCAGTGAGGCACCTATCTCAGCGATCTGTCTATTTCGTTCATCCATAGTTGC
CTGACTCCCCGTCGTGTAGATAACTACGATACGGGAGGGCTTACCATCTGGCCCCAGTGCTGCAATGATA
CCGCGAGACCCACGCTCACCGGCTCCAGATTTATCAGCAATAAACCAGCCAGCCGGAAGGGCCGAGCGCA
GAAGTGGTCCTGCAACTTTATCCGCCTCCATCCAGTCTATTAATTGTTGCCGGGAAGCTAGAGTAAGTAG
TTCGCCAGTTAATAGTTTGCGCAACGTTGTTGCCATTGCTACAGGCATCGTGGTGTCACGCTCGTCGTTT
GGTATGGCTTCATTCAGCTCCGGTTCCCAACGATCAAGGCGAGTTACATGATCCCCCATGTTGTGCAAAA
AAGCGGTTAGCTCCTTCGGTCCTCCGATCGTTGTCAGAAGTAAGTTGGCCGCAGTGTTATCACTCATGGT
TATGGCAGCACTGCATAATTCTCTTACTGTCATGCCATCCGTAAGATGCTTTTCTGTGACTGGTGAGTAC
TCAACCAAGTCATTCTGAGAATAGTGTATGCGGCGACCGAGTTGCTCTTGCCCGGCGTCAATACGGGATA
ATACCGCGCCACATAGCAGAACTTTAAAAGTGCTCATCATTGGAAAACGTTCTTCGGGGCGAAAACTCTC
AAGGATCTTACCGCTGTTGAGATCCAGTTCGATGTAACCCACTCGTGCACCCAACTGATCTTCAGCATCT
TTTACTTTCACCAGCGTTTCTGGGTGAGCAAAAACAGGAAGGCAAAATGCCGCAAAAAAGGGAATAAGGG
CGACACGGAAATGTTGAATACTCATACTCTTCCTTTTTCAATATTATTGAAGCATTTATCAGGGTTATTG
TCTCATGAGCGGATACATATTTGAATGTATTTAGAAAAATAAACAAATAGGGGTTCCGCGCACATTTCCC
CGAAAAGTGCCACCTGACGTC
Features (pLannotate 1.2.2; 22 found; start..end, strand, type, name):
     28..80      -  misc_feature   bom (fragment): basis of mobility region from pBR322
    235..614     +  enhancer       CMV enhancer: human cytomegalovirus immediate early enhancer
    615..818     +  promoter       CMV promoter: human cytomegalovirus (CMV) immediate early promoter
    814..847     +  LTR            5' LTR (truncated) (fragment): truncated 5' long terminal repeat (LTR) from HIV-1
    863..881     +  promoter       T7 promoter: promoter for bacteriophage T7 RNA polymerase
   1389..1613    +  CDS            CHRFAM7A (fragment): CRFM7_HUMAN - Experimental evidence at protein level: Swiss-Prot protein existence level 1. From Homo sapiens (Human).
   1615..2355    +  CDS            CHRFAM7A (fragment): CRFM7_HUMAN - Experimental evidence at protein level: Swiss-Prot protein existence level 1. From Homo sapiens (Human).
   2362..3078    +  CDS            EYFP: EYFP is a basic (constitutively fluorescent) green/yellow fluorescent protein published in 1996, derived from Aequorea victoria. It is reported to be a very rapidly-maturing weak dimer with high acid sensitivity.
   3487..3711    +  polyA_signal   bGH poly(A) signal: bovine growth hormone polyadenylation signal
   3715..3736    +  promoter       SV40 promoter (fragment): SV40 enhancer and early promoter
   3757..4185    +  rep_origin     f1 ori (sequence partly withheld): f1 bacteriophage origin of replication; arrow indicates direction of (+) strand synthesis
   4199..4528    +  promoter       SV40 promoter: SV40 enhancer and early promoter
   4595..5386    +  CDS            neo: KKA2_KLEPN - Also known as kan, nptII. Experimental evidence at protein level: Swiss-Prot protein existence level 1. Resistance to kanamycin, neomycin, paromomycin, ribostamycin, butirosin and gentamicin B. From Klebsiella pneumoniae.
   5410..5568    +  CDS            ble (fragment): BLE_KLEPN - Experimental evidence at protein level: Swiss-Prot protein existence level 1. Binding protein with a strong affinity to the bleomycin family of antibiotics. Binds to CL990; an antimitotic-antibiotic compound. From Klebsiella pneumoniae.
   5563..5684    +  polyA_signal   SV40 poly(A) signal: SV40 polyadenylation signal
   5757..5773    -  protein_bind   lac operator: The lac repressor binds to the lac operator to inhibit transcription in E. coli. This inhibition can be relieved by adding lactose or isopropyl-β-D-thiogalactopyranoside (IPTG). lac repressor encoded by lacI
   5781..5811    -  promoter       lac promoter: promoter for the E. coli lac operon
   5826..5847    -  protein_bind   CAP binding site: CAP binding activates transcription in the presence of cAMP. E. coli catabolite activator protein
   5860..5952    -  CDS            lacI (fragment): lac repressor; lacI; The lac repressor binds to the lac operator to inhibit transcription in E. coli. This inhibition can be relieved by adding lactose or isopropyl-β-D-thiogalactopyranoside (IPTG).
   6135..6720    -  rep_origin     ori: high-copy-number ColE1/pMB1/pBR322/pUC origin of replication
   6891..7751    -  CDS            AmpR: β-lactamase; bla; confers resistance to ampicillin, carbenicillin, and related antibiotics
   7752..7856    -  promoter       AmpR promoter: bla
