[The description below was written by a language model from this plasmid's Addgene catalogue record and pLannotate feature annotations shown in this document.]
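Description:
pcDNA3.1-CHRFAM7ADelta2bp-YFP is a mammalian expression plasmid built on the pcDNA3.1 backbone, with an assembled full sequence of 7,887 nt. It is propagated in E. coli through a high-copy ColE1/pUC-type origin with ampicillin selection from the β-lactamase gene, and it also carries an f1 origin for single-stranded DNA production. The catalogue entry lists hygromycin as the mammalian selectable marker. The annotated sequence instead shows an SV40 early promoter driving a neomycin/kanamycin phosphotransferase (neo) gene followed by an SV40 poly(A) signal, which would normally give G418 resistance. This discrepancy should be checked before attempting stable selection.

The payload is human CHRFAM7A, the partially duplicated form of the α7 neuronal nicotinic acetylcholine receptor gene, in its variant carrying a 2-bp deletion in exon 6 that shifts the translational reading frame. It is expressed from the CMV immediate-early enhancer and promoter and terminated by the bovine growth hormone polyadenylation signal. A T7 promoter lies upstream of the insert. The feature table detects the CHRFAM7A coding region as two adjacent fragments, a split that is plausibly related to the frameshifting deletion. These are followed by an EYFP coding sequence, in keeping with the recorded design in which YFP is inserted within the M3–M4 intracellular loop rather than fused to a terminus. Sequence between EYFP and the poly(A) signal is not annotated but presumably holds the remaining receptor portion.

The construct allows fluorescent tracking of the Δ2bp duplicated α7 subunit in transfected mammalian cells. The associated work examined whether duplicated α7 subunits assemble with full-length α7 into functional nicotinic receptors.
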