Addgene plasmid #62637: pcDNA3.1-CHRFAM7ADelta2bp-YFP
Purpose: mammalian expression of human duplicated Alpha7-2 bp deletion (CHRFAM7A-∆2bp) with YFP fused into M3-M4 loop
Depositing lab: Henry Lester. Depositing organization: California Institute of Technology. Publication: The duplicated alpha7 subunits assemble and form functional nicotinic receptors with the full-length alpha7. Wang Y, Xiao C, Indersmitten T, Freedman R, Leonard S, Lester HA. J Biol Chem. 2014 Sep 19;289(38):26451-63. doi: 10.1074/jbc.M114.582858. Epub 2014 Jul 23. PubMed 25056953.
Backbone
  Vector backbone: pcDNA3.1
  Backbone manufacturer: Invitrogen
  Backbone size w/o insert (bp): 5600
  Vector type: Mammalian Expression
  Selectable markers: Hygromycin
Growth in bacteria
  Bacterial resistance: Ampicillin, 100 μg/mL
  Growth temperature: 37°C
  Growth strain: Top10
  Copy number: High Copy
Gene/Insert
  Gene/Insert name: CHRFAM7A (alt names: dhAlpha7; Human Alpha7 neuronal nicotinic acetylcholine receptor gene with partial duplication)
  Species: H. sapiens (human)
  Mutation: there is a 2-bp deletion in exon 6 of CHRFAM7A and this causes a frameshift in translation, YFP inserted in M3-M4 loop
  Entrez Gene: CHRFAM7A (a.k.a. CHRNA7, CHRNA7-DR1, D-10, NACHRA7)
  Promoter: CMV
  Cloning method: Restriction Enzyme; 5′ cloning site EcoRI (destroyed during cloning); 3′ cloning site EcoRI (destroyed during cloning)
  Sequencing primers: 5′ CMV-F; 3′ BGH Reverse
Terms and licenses: Academic/Nonprofit Terms; Industry Terms: Not Available to Industry
How to cite: pcDNA3.1-CHRFAM7ADelta2bp-YFP was a gift from Henry Lester (Addgene plasmid # 62637 ; http://n2t.net/addgene:62637 ; RRID:Addgene_62637)
