>Addgene plasmid #62637 | pcDNA3.1-CHRFAM7ADelta2bp-YFP | addgene partial sequence | sequence record 106103 | BGH-rev 5'-TAGAAGGCACAGTCGAGG-3'
GGGCCCTCTAGACTCGAGCGGCCGCCACTGTGCTGGATATCTGCAGAATTGCCCTTCCTTGCCCATCTGT
GAGTTTTCCACATGTACAGAACCAGGCGTGGTTACGCAAAGTCTTTGGACACGGCCTCCACGAAGTTGGG
AGCCGACATCAGGATGCCGATGGTGCAGATGATGGTGAAGACCGAGAAGGCCATGAGGCACAGGCGGTCC
ACCACACAGGCGGCGAACTTCCACTCGCTGCAGACCGCCTCGCTTTCGTCCTGGCAGCGGAAGCGGTTGG
CAATGTAGCGGACCTCCTCCAGGATCTTGGCCAAGTCCGGGTCCCCCTCGGGGGGTTGCCCGCCGTGCAG
GAGGTGCTCATCGTGCGTGGGGGAGGCGCCTGCCTTGTACAGCTCGTCCATGCCGAGAGTGATCCCGGCG
GCGGTCACGAACTCCAGCAGGACCATGTGATCGCGCTTCTCGTTGGGGTCTTTGCTCAGGGCGGACTGGT
AGCTCAGGTAGTGGTTGTCGGGCAGCAGCACGGGGCCGTCGCCGATGGGGGTGTTCTGCTGGTAGTGGTC
GGCGAGCTGCACGCTGCCGTCCTCGATGTTGTGGCGGATCTTGAAGTTCACCTTGATGCCGTTCTTCTGC
TTGTCGGCCATGATATAGACGTTGTGGCTGTTGTA
