>Addgene plasmid #62637 | pcDNA3.1-CHRFAM7ADelta2bp-YFP | addgene partial sequence | sequence record 106763 | GFP2(b) 5'-CTTGATGCCGTTCTTCTGCTTGT-3'
GACGTTGTGGCTGTTGTAGTTGTACTCCAGCTTGTGCCCCAGGATGTTGCCGTCCTCCTTGAAGTCGATG
CCCTTCAGCTCGATGCGGTTCACCAGGGTGTCGCCCTCGAACTTCACCTCGGCGCGGGTCTTGTAGTTGC
CGTCGTCCTTGAAGAAGATGGTGCGCTCCTGGACGTAGCCTTCGGGCATGGCGGACTTGAAGAAGTCGTG
CTGCTTCATGTGGTCGGGGTAGCGGGCGAAGCACTGCAGGCCGTAGCCGAAGGTGGTCACGAGGGTGGGC
CAGGGCACGGGCAGCTTGCCGGTGGTGCAGATGAACTTCAGGGTCAGCTTGCCGTAGGTGGCATCGCCCT
CGCCCTCGCCGGACACGCTGAACTTGTGGCCGTTTACGTCGCCGTCCAGCTCGACCAGGATGGGCACCAC
CCCGGTGAACAGCTCCTCGCCCTTGCTCACCATGGCGCCAGCGCAGGCCATGCGGCCACACACTACCCCA
GAGTCGGGGGTCGGGACACAGTGCACGCCGTCCAGGCCGCGGAAGCCGATGTACAGCAGGTTCCCGTTGC
TGGCGGGCGGCGGCGCCACGGCGCTCATCTCCACACTGGCCAGGCTGCAGCGCCGCTGCTTGTGCTGGCA
GGCCGGGCGCACCTTGTCCTCCCCGGGCCTCTTCATTCGCAGGAACCACGCGCACCAGTTCAGAAGGATG
ACTCTGGTCCACTTGGGCATCTTGCCCCCGTCGGGGTCGTGGTGGTGGTACTGCAGCACGATCACCGTCA
CCACCACCGAGAGGCCCACGATGATCATGGTGCTGGCGAAGTACTGGGCTATCAATGGTACCGAATCGGA
TGTTGCGGGCATGATCTCAGCCACGAGCAGCATGAAGACGGTAAGAGAGAGTAAGACTGTTATCCCCAGG
GAAATCTTCTCCCCGGAATCTGCAGGAAGCAGGAACACCAGCAGGGCGAGGGCGGAGATGAGCACACAGG
GGATCAGCAGGTTGAGGCCATAGTAGAGTGTCCTGCGGCGCATGGTCACTGTGAAGGTGA
