>Addgene plasmid #62637 | pcDNA3.1-CHRFAM7ADelta2bp-YFP | addgene partial sequence | sequence record 106764 | CMV-F 5'-CGCAAATGGGCGGTAGGCGTG-3'
CTATATAAGCAGAGCTCTCTGGCTAACTAGAGAACCCACTGCTTACTGGCTTATCGAAATTAATACGACT
CACTATAGGGAGACCCAAGCTGGCTAGCGTTTAAACTTAAGCTTGGTACCGAGCTCGGATCCACTAGTCC
AGTGTGGTGGAATTGCCCTTCTCGGTGCCCCTTGCCATTTTCCAGCCGCGCTCCCACGAGGGTCACGGCG
GCGGGGAGAGGTGGAGCCGCGAGAGCTCGGCCGGGGGCCCCGCCTGGTGGTCGCGGCCATGACAGCGGCT
CGGGACAGGCTCCTTTTCCGCGCCCCTCCCGCCGGAGGTGAGGGGAAGATGTCCATGTCAGGGTTCAAGG
CCAAACCGAAGTTACTGGCCTCTATCTTCCAGGAGAACCAGGAGCCACAGCCGCGGCTCACGCCCCACCG
CAACATTAAGATTACAAGTGGACACCTGAGTCAGCAGGACCTGGAATCCCAGATGAGAGAGCTTATCTAC
ACGACTCAGATCTTGTTGTCACCCCCATTATTGACAATCCAAAGGTGCAGAAAGCACTCTGACAAATAAT
GAAACAACCACCATCGGTTAAATTTGATGCAAAAATATTGCATCTACCAGCATTTTCAGTTCCAATTGCT
AATCCAGCATTTGTGGATAGCTGCAAACTGTGATATTGCTGATGAGCGCTTTGACGCCACATTCCACACT
AACGTGTTGGTGAATTCTTCTGGGCATTGCCAGTACCTGCCTCCAGGCATATTCAAGAGTTCCTGCTACA
TCGATGTACGCTGGTTTCCCTTTGATGTGCAGCACTGCAAACAAGTTTGGGTCCTGGTCTTACGGAGGCT
GGTCCTTGGATCTGCAGATGCAGGAGGCAGATATCAGTGGCTATATCCCCAATGGAGAATGGGACCTAGT
GGGAATCCCCGGCAAGAGGAGTGAAAGGTTCTATGAGTGCTGCAAAGAGCCCTACCCTGATGTCACCTTC
ACAGTGACCATGCGCCGCAGGACACTCTACTATGGCCTCAACCTGCTGATCCCCTGTGTGCTCATCTCCG
CCCTCGCCCTGCTGGTGTTCCTGCTTCCTGCAGATTCCGGGGAGAAGATTTCCCTGGGG
